>Addgene plasmid #40937 | pCMV5-Flag-EPLIN alpha delta domain 3 | addgene partial sequence | sequence record 56136 | CMV-F 5'-CGCAAATGGGCGGTAGGCGTG-3'
TAGCAGAGCTCGTTTAGTGACCGTCAGAATTGCCACCATGGACTACAAGGACGACGATGACAAGAATTCT
GCAGGATCCAAAATGGAAAATTGTCTAGGAGAATCCAGGCATGAAGTAGAAAAATCAGAAATCAGTGAAA
ACACAGATGCTTCGGGCAAAATAGAGAAATATAATGTTCCGCTGAACAGGCTTAAGATGATGTTTGAGAA
AGGTGAACCAACTCAAACTAAGATTCTCCGGGCCCAAAGCCGAAGTGCAAGTGGAAGGAAGATCTCTGAA
AACAGCTATTCTCTAGATGACCTGGAAATAGGCCCAGGTCAGTTGTCATCTTCTACATTTGACTCGGAGA
AAAATGAGAGTAGACGAAATCTGGAACTTCCACGCCTCTCAGAAACCTCCGGACCTGAGGTCTGCATCAC
CCATCAGGAAGGGGAAAAGATTTCTGCAAATGAGAATAGCCTGGCAGTCCGTTCCACCCCTGCCGAAGAT
GACTCCCGTGACTCCCAGGTTAAGAGTGAGGTTCAACAGCCTGTCCATCCCAAGCCACTAAGTCCAGATT
CCAGAGCCTCCAGTCTTTCTGAAAGTTCTCCTCCCAAAGCAATGAAGAAGTTTCAGGCACCTGCAAGAGA
GACCTGCGTGGAATGTCAGAAGACAGTCTATCCAATGGAGCGTCTCTTGGCCAACCAGCAGGTGTTTCAC
ATCAGCTGCTTCCGTTGCTCCTATTGCAACAACAAACTCAGTCTAGGAACATATGCATCTTTACATGGAA
GAATCTATTGTAAGCCTCACTTCAATCAACTCTTTAAATCTAAGGGCAACTATGATGAAGGCTTTGGGCA
CAGACCACACAAGGATCTATGGGCAAGCAAAAATGAAAACGAAGAGATTTTGGAGAGACCAGCCCAGCTT
GCAAATGCAAGGGAGACCCCTCACAGCCCAGGGGTAGAAGATGCCCCTATTGCTAAGGTGGGTGTCCTGG
CTGCAAGTATGGAAGCCAAGGCCTCCTCTC
