[The description below was written by a language model from this plasmid's Addgene catalogue record.]
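Description:
pCMV5-Flag-EPLIN alpha delta domain 3 is a mammalian expression plasmid built on the pCMV5-Flag backbone. It is propagated in E. coli under ampicillin selection. The record gives no copy number, origin of replication or feature table, so the regulatory elements are not explicitly listed. The backbone name implies that expression is driven by a cytomegalovirus (CMV) promoter, as is typical of the pCMV5 series. No mammalian selection marker is recorded, which suggests use mainly in transient transfection.

The insert is a 1413 bp human cDNA encoding the alpha isoform of EPLIN (epithelial protein lost in neoplasm, the product of the LIMA1 gene). It carries an internal deletion of amino acids 106-148, the region designated "domain 3". The fragment was cloned between BamHI and SalI sites, both of which remain intact. It sits in frame behind a Flag epitope supplied by the backbone, so the protein is made with an N-terminal Flag tag that allows detection or immunoprecipitation with anti-Flag antibodies.

EPLIN is an actin-associated LIM-domain protein. The associated publication examined how its suppression of anchorage-independent growth in transformed NIH3T3 cells depends on its localization to the actin cytoskeleton. This construct appears to be one of a set of deletion mutants for mapping which regions of EPLIN alpha are needed for cytoskeletal localization and growth-inhibitory activity. The record does not state the specific phenotype of this deletion.
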