Addgene plasmid #40937: pCMV5-Flag-EPLIN alpha delta domain 3
Depositing lab: Elizabeth Luna & Scott Maul. Depositing organization: University of California, Los Angeles (UCLA). Publication: Inhibition of anchorage-independent growth of transformed NIH3T3 cells by epithelial protein lost in neoplasm (EPLIN) requires localization of EPLIN to actin cytoskeleton. Song Y, Maul RS, Gerbin CS, Chang DD. Mol Biol Cell. 2002 Apr;13(4):1408-16. 10.1091/mbc.01-08-0414 PubMed 11950948.
Backbone
  Vector backbone: pCMV5-Flag
  Vector type: Mammalian Expression
Growth in bacteria
  Bacterial resistance: Ampicillin, 100 μg/mL
  Growth temperature: 37°C
  Growth strain: JM109
  Copy number: Unknown
Gene/Insert
  Gene/Insert name: EPLIN alpha delta Domain 3
  Species: H. sapiens (human)
  Insert size (bp): 1413
  Mutation: deleted amino acids 106-148
  Entrez Gene: LIMA1 (a.k.a. EPLIN, LDLCQ8, SREBP3)
  Tag / fusion protein: Flag (N terminal on backbone)
  Cloning method: Restriction Enzyme; 5′ cloning site BamHI (not destroyed); 3′ cloning site SalI (not destroyed)
  Sequencing primers: 5′ unknown; 3′ unknown
Resource information
  A portion of this plasmid was derived from a plasmid made by: Raymond S. Maul
Terms and licenses: Academic/Nonprofit Terms; Industry Terms: Not Available to Industry
How to cite: pCMV5-Flag-EPLIN alpha delta domain 3 was a gift from Elizabeth Luna & Scott Maul (Addgene plasmid # 40937 ; http://n2t.net/addgene:40937 ; RRID:Addgene_40937)
